Addgene plasmid #67777: Kohinoor-Zyxin/pcDNA3
Purpose: Zyxin-targetted Kohinoor for mammalian cell expression
Depositing lab: Takeharu Nagai. Depositing organization: The University of Osaka. Publication: A fast- and positively photoswitchable fluorescent protein for ultralow-laser-power RESOLFT nanoscopy. Tiwari DK, Arai Y, Yamanaka M, Matsuda T, Agetsuma M, Nakano M, Fujita K, Nagai T. Nat Methods. 2015 Jun;12(6):515-8. doi: 10.1038/nmeth.3362. Epub 2015 Apr 20. PubMed 25894946.
Backbone
  Vector backbone: pcDNA3
  Backbone manufacturer: Invitrogen
  Vector type: Mammalian Expression
Growth in bacteria
  Bacterial resistance: Ampicillin, 100 μg/mL
  Growth temperature: 37°C
  Growth strain: XL10 Gold
  Copy number: High Copy
Gene/Insert
  Gene/Insert name: Kohinoor
  Species: Synthetic
  Insert size (bp): 675
  GenBank ID: AB935555
  Promoter: CMV
  Tag / fusion protein: Zyxin (N terminal on insert)
  Cloning method: Restriction Enzyme; 5′ cloning site HindIII (unknown if destroyed); 3′ cloning site EcoRI (unknown if destroyed)
  Sequencing primers: 5′ GAAATTAATACGACTCACTATAGGG; 3′ TAGAAGGCACAGTCGAGG
Terms and licenses: Academic/Nonprofit Terms; Industry Terms: Not Available to Industry
Depositor comments: Discrepancies found during the QC process have no functional consequence.
How to cite: Kohinoor-Zyxin/pcDNA3 was a gift from Takeharu Nagai (Addgene plasmid # 67777 ; http://n2t.net/addgene:67777 ; RRID:Addgene_67777)
