[The description below was written by a language model from this plasmid's Addgene catalogue record.]
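Description:
Kohinoor-Zyxin/pcDNA3 is a mammalian expression plasmid built on the Invitrogen pcDNA3 backbone and designed to produce the fluorescent protein Kohinoor targeted to zyxin-containing structures in cultured cells. It is propagated in E. coli as a high-copy plasmid under ampicillin selection. No feature table accompanies the record, so other backbone elements, such as any mammalian selection marker or polyadenylation signal, are not documented here beyond what the pcDNA3 name implies.

The payload is a synthetic Kohinoor coding sequence of about 675 bp, placed under the CMV promoter, which drives strong constitutive transcription in most mammalian cell lines. The insert was cloned by restriction digestion between HindIII and EcoRI sites; whether those sites survived is not recorded. Zyxin is listed as a fusion partner at the N terminus of the insert, although the plasmid name puts Kohinoor first, so the exact order of the two parts is best confirmed from the sequence. The species of origin of the zyxin sequence is not stated. Zyxin is a component of focal adhesions and associated actin structures, so the fusion should concentrate the fluorescent signal at those sites.

According to the associated publication, Kohinoor is a fast, positively photoswitchable fluorescent protein developed for RESOLFT super-resolution nanoscopy at very low laser power. The construct therefore serves as a localization marker for imaging zyxin-labelled adhesion structures in transfected mammalian cells, particularly in photoswitching-based super-resolution experiments. The depositor notes that sequence discrepancies found during quality control have no functional consequence.
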