>Addgene plasmid #67777 | Kohinoor-Zyxin/pcDNA3 | addgene partial sequence | sequence record 123639 | CMV-F 5'-CGCAAATGGGCGGTAGGCGTG-3'
GCAGAGCTCTCTGGCTAACTAGAGAACCCACTGCTTACTGGCTTATCGAAATTAATACGACTCACTATAG
GGAGACCCAAGCTTGCCACCATGGCGGCCCCCCGCCCGTCTCCCGCGATCCCCGTTTCGGTCTCGGCTCC
GGCTTTTTACGCCCCGCAGAAGAAGTTCGGCCCTGTGGTGGCCCCAAAGCCCAAAGTGAATCCCTTCCGG
CCCAGGGACAGCGAGCCTCCCCCGGCACCCGGGGCCCAGCGCGCACAGATGGGCCGGGTGGGCGATATTC
CCCCGCCGCCCCCGGAAGACTTTCCCCTGCCTCCACCTCCCCTTGCTGGGGATGGCGACGATGCAGAGGG
TGCTCTGGGAGGTGCCTTCCCGCCGCCCCCTCCCCCGATCGAGGAATCATTTCCCCCTGCGCCTCTGGAG
GAGGAGATCTTCCCTTCCCCGCCGCCTCCTCCGGAGGAGGAGGGAGGGCCTGAGGCCCCCATACCGCCCC
CACCACAGCCCAGGGAGAAGGTGAGCAGTATTGATTTGGAGATCGACTCTCTGTCCTCACTGCTGGATGA
CATGACCAAGAATGATCCTTTCAAAGCCCGGGTGTCATCTGGATATGTGCCCCCACCAGTGGCCACTCCA
TTCAGTTCCAAGTCCAGTACCAAGCCTGCAGCCGGGGGCACAGCACCCCTGCCTCCTTGGAAGTCCCCTT
CCAGCTCCCAGCCTCTGCCCCAGGTTCCGGCTCCGGCTCAGAGCCAGACACAGTTCCATGTTCAGCCCCA
GCCCCAGCCCAAGCCTCAGGTCCAACTCCATGTCCAGTCCCAGACCCAGC
