>Addgene plasmid #67777 | Kohinoor-Zyxin/pcDNA3 | addgene partial sequence | sequence record 123640 | BGH-rev 5'-TAGAAGGCACAGTCGAGG-3'
CTATAGAATAGGGCCCTCTAGATGCATGCTCGAGCGGCCGCCAGTGTGATGGATATCTGCAGAATTCTTA
CTTGGCCTGCCTCGGCAGCCCAGAATGCGCTTCGGCATGCTCATGCAGATTAACATTACTGTAATCTCTG
TCGTGGCTTTTAATCTCAATGTGGTGGACCACATCGTGATAGTCTGGCAACTGGACAACCTTCTTAGCTT
TATAAGTAGTTTTGGAGTCACATCGGTAGTGGCCACCTCCTTCAAGCGACAGAGCGTAGTTGCCATCGCT
CTTCAGCACTCCATCACGCACATACAATTTCTCAGTGGATGGCTCCCATTTCACAGTCCTCTTCTGCATA
ACTGGACCATTGGCAGGAAAGTTCACACCATCAAATCGAATTTCATAGATATAACAGTCACCATCCAGGG
TTATGTCGTTTGTCGCGATACAAATGCCCCCGTCTTCGTAAATCATGCTTCGTTCCCAAGAGTAGCCCTC
AGGAAACGACTGCTTGAAATAATCTACTATATTTTCTGGGTATTTGGCGAATACCCTGTTGCCGTAACAG
AAGGCCATTGTCAAGATGTCATAGGCGAAAGGCAGAGGTCCGCCTTCTTTGACTTTAAGGTCCATACTCT
GTTTTCCCTCGAAAGGCTTCCCAAGGCCAACTCCTTCAATCGCGAACGGGTGTCCATTTACAGCGCCTTC
CATACGCAGCTTGATCTTCATGTCTGGTTTAATCACACTCATGGATCCACCGCTGCCACCGCCACCGCTG
CCACCGCCACCGCTGCCGGTACCCGTCTGGGCTCTAGCAG
